>Addgene plasmid #79664 | TM SE T206A | depositor full sequence | sequence record 148888 | Full Triple Mutant T206A
GACGGATCGGGAGATCTCCCGATCCCCTATGGTGCACTCTCAGTACAATCTGCTCTGATGCCGCATAGTT
AAGCCAGTATCTGCTCCCTGCTTGTGTGTTGGAGGTCGCTGAGTAGTGCGCGAGCAAAATTTAAGCTACA
ACAAGGCAAGGCTTGACCGACAATTGCATGAAGAATCTGCTTAGGGTTAGGCGTTTTGCGCTGCTTCGCG
ATGTACGGGCCAGATATACGCGTTGACATTGATTATTGACTAGTTATTAATAGTAATCAATTACGGGGTC
ATTAGTTCATAGCCCATATATGGAGTTCCGCGTTACATAACTTACGGTAAATGGCCCGCCTGGCTGACCG
CCCAACGACCCCCGCCCATTGACGTCAATAATGACGTATGTTCCCATAGTAACGCCAATAGGGACTTTCC
ATTGACGTCAATGGGTGGAGTATTTACGGTAAACTGCCCACTTGGCAGTACATCAAGTGTATCATATGCC
AAGTACGCCCCCTATTGACGTCAATGACGGTAAATGGCCCGCCTGGCATTATGCCCAGTACATGACCTTA
TGGGACTTTCCTACTTGGCAGTACATCTACGTATTAGTCATCGCTATTACCATGGTGATGCGGTTTTGGC
AGTACATCAATGGGCGTGGATAGCGGTTTGACTCACGGGGATTTCCAAGTCTCCACCCCATTGACGTCAA
TGGGAGTTTGTTTTGGCACCAAAATCAACGGGACTTTCCAAAATGTCGTAACAACTCCGCCCCATTGACG
CAAATGGGCGGTAGGCGTGTACGGTGGGAGGTCTATATAAGCAGAGCTCTCTGGCTAACTAGAGAACCCA
CTGCTTACTGGCTTATCGAAATTAATACGACTCACTATAGGGAGACCCAAGCTGGCTAGCGCCACCATGG
AGGGATTCGACGGTTCAGATTTTAGTCCTCCAGCTGATTTAGTTGGCGTTGACGGTGCAGTCATGCGGAA
CGTCGTTGACGTCACGATAAATGGTGACGTCACTGCTCCGCCGAAAGCTGCGCCAAGAAAAAGTGAATCG
GTAAAGAAAGTTCATTGGAATGATGTAGACCAAGGACCGAGTGAAAAACCAGAGACAAGACAGGAGGAAC
GAATAGATATACCCGAGATTTCAGGTCTATGGTGGGGCGAGAATGAACATGGAGTGGACGATGGGAGAAT
GGAGATACCTACTACTGGTGTAGGTCGCGTCCAGTTTCGGATCCGAGCAGTGATTGATCATCTAGGGATG
CGAGTCTTTGGAGTCTTCCTAATTTTCTTGGACATCATCCTCATGATCATTGATCTCAGTCTTATCGATA
AAAGTGAATCTTCACAATCCTTTTATGACGGGATGGACTTGGCTCTTTCTTGTTATTTCATGCTGGATTT
AGGATTAAGGATATTTGCCTACGGGCCCAAGCTTTTCTTCACCAACCCTTGGGAGGTGGCTGATGGTTTG
ATTATCGTTGTCACATTCGTCGTCACGATATTTTACACTGTGTTAGATGAATACGGTACCGAAACAGGAG
CCGATGGTTTGGGGCAGTTGGTTGTGTTGGCCAGATTGCTGCGTGTGGTTATCTTAGCAAGAATATTTTA
TTCCCACCAACAAATGAAGGCTTCAAGCAGAAGAACAATATCACAGAACAAAAGAAGATATCGCATGAGT
AAAGGAGAAGAACTTTTCACTGGAGTTGTCCCAATTCTTGTTGAATTAGATGGTGATGTTAATGGGCACA
AATTTTCTGTCAGTGGAGAGGGTGAAGGTGATGCAACATACGGAAAACTTACCCTTAAATTTATTTGCAC
TACTGGAAAACTACCTGTTCCATGGCCAACACTTGTCACTACTTTAACTTATGGTGTTCAATGCTTTTCA
AGATACCCAGATCATATGAAACGGCATGACTTTTTCAAGAGTGCCATGCCCGAAGGTTATGTACAGGAAA
GAACTATATTTTTCAAAGATGACGGGAACTACAAGACACGTGCTGAAGTCAAGTTTGAAGGTGATACCCT
TGTTAATAGAATCGAGTTAAAAGGTATTGATTTTAAAGAAGATGGAAACATTCTTGGACACAAATTGGAA
TACAACTATAACGATCACCAGGTGTACATCATGGCAGACAAACAAAAGAATGGAATCAAAGCTAACTTCA
AAATTAGACACAACATTGAAGATGGAGGCGTTCAACTAGCAGACCATTATCAACAAAATACTCCAATTGG
CGATGGGCCCGTCCTTTTACCAGACAACCATTACCTGTTTACAACTTCTGCCCTTTCGAAAGATCCCAAC
GAAAAGAGAGACCACATGGTCCTTCTTGAGTTTGTAACAGCTGATGGGATTACACATGGCATGGATGAAC
TATACAAATGATGACTCGAGTCTAGAGGGCCCGTTTAAACCCGCTGATCAGCCTCGACTGTGCCTTCTAG
TTGCCAGCCATCTGTTGTTTGCCCCTCCCCCGTGCCTTCCTTGACCCTGGAAGGTGCCACTCCCACTGTC
CTTTCCTAATAAAATGAGGAAATTGCATCGCATTGTCTGAGTAGGTGTCATTCTATTCTGGGGGGTGGGG
TGGGGCAGGACAGCAAGGGGGAGGATTGGGAAGACAATAGCAGGCATGCTGGGGATGCGGTGGGCTCTAT
GGCTTCTGAGGCGGAAAGAACCAGCTGGGGCTCTAGGGGGTATCCCC
[124 nt withheld, positions 2708-2831]
C
[91 nt withheld, positions 2833-2923]
A
[49 nt withheld, positions 2925-2973]
CCTTTGACGTTGGAGTCCACGTTCTTT
[37 nt withheld, positions 3001-3037]
ACCCTATCTCGGTCTATTCTTTTGATTTATAAGGGATTTTGCCGATTTCGGCCTATTGGTTAAAAAATGA
GCTGATTTAACAAAAATTTAACGCGAATTAATTCTGTGGAATGTGTGTCAGTTAGGGTGTGGAAAGTCCC
CAGGCTCCCCAGCAGGCAGAAGTATGCAAAGCATGCATCTCAATTAGTCAGCAACCAGGTGTGGAAAGTC
CCCAGGCTCCCCAGCAGGCAGAAGTATGCAAAGCATGCATCTCAATTAGTCAGCAACCATAGTCCCGCCC
CTAACTCCGCCCATCCCGCCCCTAACTCCGCCCAGTTCCGCCCATTCTCCGCCCCATGGCTGACTAATTT
TTTTTATTTATGCAGAGGCCGAGGCCGCCTCTGCCTCTGAGCTATTCCAGAAGTAGTGAGGAGGCTTTTT
TGGAGGCCTAGGCTTTTGCAAAAAGCTCCCGGGAGCTTGTATATCCATTTTCGGATCTGATCAGCACGTG
ATGAAAAAGCCTGAACTCACCGCGACGTCTGTCGAGAAGTTTCTGATCGAAAAGTTCGACAGCGTCTCCG
ACCTGATGCAGCTCTCGGAGGGCGAAGAATCTCGTGCTTTCAGCTTCGATGTAGGAGGGCGTGGATATGT
CCTGCGGGTAAATAGCTGCGCCGATGGTTTCTACAAAGATCGTTATGTTTATCGGCACTTTGCATCGGCC
GCGCTCCCGATTCCGGAAGTGCTTGACATTGGGGAATTCAGCGAGAGCCTGACCTATTGCATCTCCCGCC
GTGCACAGGGTGTCACGTTGCAAGACCTGCCTGAAACCGAACTGCCCGCTGTTCTGCAGCCGGTCGCGGA
GGCCATGGATGCGATCGCTGCGGCCGATCTTAGCCAGACGAGCGGGTTCGGCCCATTCGGACCGCAAGGA
ATCGGTCAATACACTACATGGCGTGATTTCATATGCGCGATTGCTGATCCCCATGTGTATCACTGGCAAA
CTGTGATGGACGACACCGTCAGTGCGTCCGTCGCGCAGGCTCTCGATGAGCTGATGCTTTGGGCCGAGGA
CTGCCCCGAAGTCCGGCACCTCGTGCACGCGGATTTCGGCTCCAACAATGTCCTGACGGACAATGGCCGC
ATAACAGCGGTCATTGACTGGAGCGAGGCGATGTTCGGGGATTCCCAATACGAGGTCGCCAACATCTTCT
TCTGGAGGCCGTGGTTGGCTTGTATGGAGCAGCAGACGCGCTACTTCGAGCGGAGGCATCCGGAGCTTGC
AGGATCGCCGCGGCTCCGGGCGTATATGCTCCGCATTGGTCTTGACCAACTCTATCAGAGCTTGGTTGAC
GGCAATTTCGATGATGCAGCTTGGGCGCAGGGTCGATGCGACGCAATCGTCCGATCCGGAGCCGGGACTG
TCGGGCGTACACAAATCGCCCGCAGAAGCGCGGCCGTCTGGACCGATGGCTGTGTAGAAGTACTCGCCGA
TAGTGGAAACCGACGCCCCAGCACTCGTCCGAGGGCAAAGGAATAGCACGTGCTACGAGATTTCGATTCC
ACCGCCGCCTTCTATGAAAGGTTGGGCTTCGGAATCGTTTTCCGGGACGCCGGCTGGATGATCCTCCAGC
GCGGGGATCTCATGCTGGAGTTCTTCGCCCACCCCAACTTGTTTATTGCAGCTTATAATGGTTACAAATA
AAGCAATAGCATCACAAATTTCACAAATAAAGCATTTTTTTCACTGCATTCTAGTTGTGGTTTGTCCAAA
CTCATCAATGTATCTTATCATGTCTGTATACCGTCGACCTCTAGCTAGAGCTTGGCGTAATCATGGTCAT
AGCTGTTTCCTGTGTGAAATTGTTATCCGCTCACAATTCCACACAACATACGAGCCGGAAGCATAAAGTG
TAAAGCCTGGGGTGCCTAATGAGTGAGCTAACTCACATTAATTGCGTTGCGCTCACTGCCCGCTTTCCAG
TCGGGAAACCTGTCGTGCCAGCTGCATTAATGAATCGGCCAACGCGCGGGGAGAGGCGGTTTGCGTATTG
GGCGCTCTTCCGCTTCCTCGCTCACTGACTCGCTGCGCTCGGTCGTTCGGCTGCGGCGAGCGGTATCAGC
TCACTCAAAGGCGGTAATACGGTTATCCACAGAATCAGGGGATAACGCAGGAAAGAACATGTGAGCAAAA
GGCCAGCAAAAGGCCAGGAACCGTAAAAAGGCCGCGTTGCTGGCGTTTTTCCATAGGCTCCGCCCCCCTG
ACGAGCATCACAAAAATCGACGCTCAAGTCAGAGGTGGCGAAACCCGACAGGACTATAAAGATACCAGGC
GTTTCCCCCTGGAAGCTCCCTCGTGCGCTCTCCTGTTCCGACCCTGCCGCTTACCGGATACCTGTCCGCC
TTTCTCCCTTCGGGAAGCGTGGCGCTTTCTCATAGCTCACGCTGTAGGTATCTCAGTTCGGTGTAGGTCG
TTCGCTCCAAGCTGGGCTGTGTGCACGAACCCCCCGTTCAGCCCGACCGCTGCGCCTTATCCGGTAACTA
TCGTCTTGAGTCCAACCCGGTAAGACACGACTTATCGCCACTGGCAGCAGCCACTGGTAACAGGATTAGC
AGAGCGAGGTATGTAGGCGGTGCTACAGAGTTCTTGAAGTGGTGGCCTAACTACGGCTACACTAGAAGAA
CAGTATTTGGTATCTGCGCTCTGCTGAAGCCAGTTACCTTCGGAAAAAGAGTTGGTAGCTCTTGATCCGG
CAAACAAACCACCGCTGGTAGCGGTTTTTTTGTTTGCAAGCAGCAGATTACGCGCAGAAAAAAAGGATCT
CAAGAAGATCCTTTGATCTTTTCTACGGGGTCTGACGCTCAGTGGAACGAAAACTCACGTTAAGGGATTT
TGGTCATGAGATTATCAAAAAGGATCTTCACCTAGATCCTTTTAAATTAAAAATGAAGTTTTAAATCAAT
CTAAAGTATATATGAGTAAACTTGGTCTGACAGTTACCAATGCTTAATCAGTGAGGCACCTATCTCAGCG
ATCTGTCTATTTCGTTCATCCATAGTTGCCTGACTCCCCGTCGTGTAGATAACTACGATACGGGAGGGCT
TACCATCTGGCCCCAGTGCTGCAATGATACCGCGAGACCCACGCTCACCGGCTCCAGATTTATCAGCAAT
AAACCAGCCAGCCGGAAGGGCCGAGCGCAGAAGTGGTCCTGCAACTTTATCCGCCTCCATCCAGTCTATT
AATTGTTGCCGGGAAGCTAGAGTAAGTAGTTCGCCAGTTAATAGTTTGCGCAACGTTGTTGCCATTGCTA
CAGGCATCGTGGTGTCACGCTCGTCGTTTGGTATGGCTTCATTCAGCTCCGGTTCCCAACGATCAAGGCG
AGTTACATGATCCCCCATGTTGTGCAAAAAAGCGGTTAGCTCCTTCGGTCCTCCGATCGTTGTCAGAAGT
AAGTTGGCCGCAGTGTTATCACTCATGGTTATGGCAGCACTGCATAATTCTCTTACTGTCATGCCATCCG
TAAGATGCTTTTCTGTGACTGGTGAGTACTCAACCAAGTCATTCTGAGAATAGTGTATGCGGCGACCGAG
TTGCTCTTGCCCGGCGTCAATACGGGATAATACCGCGCCACATAGCAGAACTTTAAAAGTGCTCATCATT
GGAAAACGTTCTTCGGGGCGAAAACTCTCAAGGATCTTACCGCTGTTGAGATCCAGTTCGATGTAACCCA
CTCGTGCACCCAACTGATCTTCAGCATCTTTTACTTTCACCAGCGTTTCTGGGTGAGCAAAAACAGGAAG
GCAAAATGCCGCAAAAAAGGGAATAAGGGCGACACGGAAATGTTGAATACTCATACTCTTCCTTTTTCAA
TATTATTGAAGCATTTATCAGGGTTATTGTCTCATGAGCGGATACATATTTGAATGTATTTAGAAAAATA
AACAAATAGGGGTTCCGCGCACATTTCCCCGAAAAGTGCCACCTGACGTC
Features (pLannotate 1.2.2; 20 found; start..end, strand, type, name):
     28..80      -  misc_feature   bom (fragment): basis of mobility region from pBR322
    235..614     +  enhancer       CMV enhancer: human cytomegalovirus immediate early enhancer
    615..818     +  promoter       CMV promoter: human cytomegalovirus (CMV) immediate early promoter
    814..847     +  LTR            5' LTR (truncated) (fragment): truncated 5' long terminal repeat (LTR) from HIV-1
    863..881     +  promoter       T7 promoter: promoter for bacteriophage T7 RNA polymerase
   1675..2389    +  CDS            superecliptic pHluorin (fragment): pH-sensitive mutant of green fluorescent protein (Ng et al., 2002) excited strongly by blue light at neutral pH but minimally fluorescent at acidic pH
   2438..2662    +  polyA_signal   bGH poly(A) signal: bovine growth hormone polyadenylation signal
   2666..2687    +  promoter       SV40 promoter (fragment): SV40 enhancer and early promoter
   2708..3136    +  rep_origin     f1 ori (sequence partly withheld): f1 bacteriophage origin of replication; arrow indicates direction of (+) strand synthesis
   3150..3479    +  promoter       SV40 promoter: SV40 enhancer and early promoter
   3528..4553    +  CDS            HygR: aminoglycoside phosphotransferase from E. coli; aph(4)-Ia; confers resistance to hygromycin
   4563..4688    +  CDS            ble (fragment): BLE_KLEPN - Experimental evidence at protein level: Swiss-Prot protein existence level 1. Binding protein with a strong affinity to the bleomycin family of antibiotics. Binds to CL990; an antimitotic-antibiotic compound. From Klebsiella pneumoniae.
   4683..4804    +  polyA_signal   SV40 poly(A) signal: SV40 polyadenylation signal
   4877..4893    -  protein_bind   lac operator: The lac repressor binds to the lac operator to inhibit transcription in E. coli. This inhibition can be relieved by adding lactose or isopropyl-β-D-thiogalactopyranoside (IPTG). lac repressor encoded by lacI
   4901..4931    -  promoter       lac promoter: promoter for the E. coli lac operon
   4946..4967    -  protein_bind   CAP binding site: CAP binding activates transcription in the presence of cAMP. E. coli catabolite activator protein
   4980..5072    -  CDS            lacI (fragment): lac repressor; lacI; The lac repressor binds to the lac operator to inhibit transcription in E. coli. This inhibition can be relieved by adding lactose or isopropyl-β-D-thiogalactopyranoside (IPTG).
   5255..5840    -  rep_origin     ori: high-copy-number ColE1/pMB1/pBR322/pUC origin of replication
   6011..6871    -  CDS            AmpR: β-lactamase; bla; confers resistance to ampicillin, carbenicillin, and related antibiotics
   6872..6976    -  promoter       AmpR promoter: bla
