[The description below was written by a language model from this plasmid's Addgene catalogue record and pLannotate feature annotations shown in this document.]
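Description:
TM SE T206A is a mammalian expression plasmid built on a pcDNA3.1 backbone that encodes a genetically encoded voltage indicator (GEVI). According to the record, the insert is the "Triple Mutant" GEVI joined to super ecliptic pHluorin (SE), a pH-sensitive GFP derivative, carrying a T206A substitution described as making the fluorescent protein more dimeric. The full depositor sequence is about 7.0 kb. In the feature table the SE coding region sits at the 3' end of the expression cassette. The roughly 800 bp between the T7 promoter and the pHluorin annotation is not annotated; it presumably encodes the membrane-targeted, voltage-responsive part of the probe, but the record does not give its identity or species of origin.

Expression in mammalian cells is driven by the human CMV immediate-early enhancer and promoter and terminated by the bovine growth hormone polyadenylation signal. A T7 promoter lies just upstream of the insert and would permit in vitro transcription. A second cassette places a hygromycin resistance gene under the SV40 early promoter with an SV40 poly(A) signal, indicating a hygromycin-selectable version of the backbone suitable for stable line selection. The short HIV-1 LTR, ble and lacI fragment hits appear to be minor annotation matches rather than functional elements. In bacteria the plasmid is maintained by a high-copy ColE1/pUC-type origin and selected with ampicillin through the β-lactamase gene, and an f1 origin is also present.

The construct belongs to a study of fluorescent-protein-based probes for optical monitoring of membrane potential and intracellular pH. It appears suited to testing how the dimerisation tendency of the fluorescent protein affects the voltage-dependent optical signal.
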