Addgene plasmid #79664: TM SE T206A
Purpose: More dimeric SE attached to Triple Mutant GEVI from Piao et al 2015
Depositing lab: Bradley Baker. Depositing organization: Korea Institute of Science and Technology. Publication: Pado, a fluorescent protein with proton channel activity can optically monitor membrane potential, intracellular pH, and map gap junctions. Kang BE, Baker BJ. Sci Rep. 2016 Apr 4;6:23865. doi: 10.1038/srep23865. PubMed 27040905.
Backbone
  Vector backbone: pcDNA3.1
  Backbone size w/o insert (bp): 5500
  Vector type: Mammalian Expression
Growth in bacteria
  Bacterial resistance: Ampicillin, 100 μg/mL
  Growth temperature: 37°C
  Growth strain: DH5alpha
  Copy number: High Copy
Gene/Insert
  Gene/Insert name: Triple Mutant SE T206A
  Mutation: T206A
Terms and licenses: Academic/Nonprofit Terms; Industry Terms: Not Available to Industry
How to cite: TM SE T206A was a gift from Bradley Baker (Addgene plasmid # 79664 ; http://n2t.net/addgene:79664 ; RRID:Addgene_79664)
