>Addgene plasmid #79664 | TM SE T206A | addgene partial sequence | sequence record 152994 | CMV-F 5'-CGCAAATGGGCGGTAGGCGTG-3'
CTATATAAGCAGAGCTCTCTGGCTAACTAGAGAACCCACTGCTTACTGGCTTATCGAAATTAATACGACT
CACTATAGGGAGACCCAAGCTGGCTAGCGCCACCATGGAGGGATTCGACGGTTCAGATTTTAGTCCTCCA
GCTGATTTAGTTGGCGTTGACGGTGCAGTCATGCGGAACGTCGTTGACGTCACGATAAATGGTGACGTCA
CTGCTCCGCCGAAAGCTGCGCCAAGAAAAAGTGAATCGGTAAAGAAAGTTCATTGGAATGATGTAGACCA
AGGACCGAGTGAAAAACCAGAGACAAGACAGGAGGAACGAATAGATATACCCGAGATTTCAGGTCTATGG
TGGGGCGAGAATGAACATGGAGTGGACGATGGGAGAATGGAGATACCTACTACTGGTGTAGGTCGCGTCC
AGTTTCGGATCCGAGCAGTGATTGATCATCTAGGGATGCGAGTCTTTGGAGTCTTCCTAATTTTCTTGGA
CATCATCCTCATGATCATTGATCTCAGTCTTATCGATAAAAGTGAATCTTCACAATCCTTTTATGACGGG
ATGGACTTGGCTCTTTCTTGTTATTTCATGCTGGATTTAGGATTAAGGATATTTGCCTACGGGCCCAAGC
TTTTCTTCACCAACCCTTGGGAGGTGGCTGATGGTTTGATTATCGTTGTCACATTCGTCGTCACGATATT
TTACACTGTGTTAGATGAATACGGTACCGAAACAGGAGCCGATGGTTTGGGGCAGTTGGTTGTGTTGGCC
AGATTGCTGCGTGTGGTTATCTTAGCAAGAATATTTTATTCCCACCAACAAATGAAGGCTTCAAGCAGAA
GAACAATATCACAGAACAAAAGAAGATATCGCATGAGTAAAGGAGAAGAACTTTTCACTGGAGTTGTCCC
AATTCTTGTTGAATTAGATGGTGATGTTAATGGGCACAAATTTTCTGTCAGTGGAGAGGGTGAAGGTGAT
GCAACATACGGAAAACTTACCCTTAAATTTATTTGCACTACTGGAAAACTACCTGTTCCATGGC
