>Addgene plasmid #79664 | TM SE T206A | addgene partial sequence | sequence record 152995 | F1ori-R 5'-AGGGAAGAAAGCGAAAGGAG-3'
[67 nt withheld, positions 1-67]
GGGGATACCCCCTAGAGCCCCAGCTGGTTCTTTCCGCCTCAGAAGCCATAGAGCCCACCGCATCCCCAGC
ATGCCTGCTATTGTCTTCCCAATCCTCCCCCTTGCTGTCCTGCCCCACCCCACCCCCCAGAATAGAATGA
CACCTACTCAGACAATGCGATGCAATTTCCTCATTTTATTAGGAAAGGACAGTGGGAGTGGCACCTTCCA
GGGTCAAGGAAGGCACGGGGGAGGGGCAAACAACAGATGGCTGGCAACTAGAAGGCACAGTCGAGGCTGA
TCAGCGGGTTTAAACGGGCCCTCTAGACTCGAGTCATCATTTGTATAGTTCATCCATGCCATGTGTAATC
CCATCAGCTGTTACAAACTCAAGAAGGACCATGTGGTCTCTCTTTTCGTTGGGATCTTTCGAAAGGGCAG
AAGTTGTAAACAGGTAATGGTTGTCTGGTAAAAGGACGGGCCCATCGCCAATTGGAGTATTTTGTTGATA
ATGGTCTGCTAGTTGAACGCCTCCATCTTCAATGTTGTGTCTAATTTTGAAGTTAGCTTTGATTCCATTC
TTTTGTTTGTCTGCCATGATGTACACCTGGTGATCGTTATAGTTGTATTCCAATTTGTGTCCAAGAATGT
TTCCATCTTCTTTAAAATCAATACCTTTTAACTCGATTCTATTAACAAGGGTATCACCTTCAAACTTGAC
TTCAGCACGTGTCTTGTAGTTCCCGTCATCTTTGAAAAATATAGTTCTTTCCTGTACATAACCTTCGGGC
ATGGCACTCTTGAAAAAGTCATGCCGTTTCATATGATCTGGGTATCTTGAAAAGCATTGAACACCATAAG
TTAAAGTAGTGACAAGTGTTGGCCATGGAACAGGTAGTTTTCCAGTAGTGCAAATAAATTTAAGGGTAAG
TTTTCCGTATGTTGCATCACCTTCACC
